Addgene plasmid #222434: pGGD_MiniTurboID-YFP
Purpose: Golden Gate / Green Gate module for adding MiniTurboID and YFP as C-terminus of target protein.
Depositing lab: Dominique Bergmann. Depositing organization: Stanford University. Publication: Spatially resolved proteomics of the Arabidopsis stomatal lineage identifies polarity complexes for cell divisions and stomatal pores. Wallner ES, Mair A, Handler D, McWhite C, Xu SL, Dolan L, Bergmann DC. Dev Cell. 2024 May 6;59(9):1096-1109.e5. doi: 10.1016/j.devcel.2024.03.001. Epub 2024 Mar 21. PubMed 38518768.
Backbone
  Vector backbone: pUC19
  Backbone size w/o insert (bp): 2686
  Total vector size (bp): 4308
  Vector type: Golden Gate / Green Gate compatible cloning vector
Growth in bacteria
  Bacterial resistance: Ampicillin, 100 μg/mL
  Growth temperature: 37°C
  Growth strain: DH5alpha
  Copy number: High Copy
Gene/Insert
  Gene/Insert name: MiniTurboID (BirA mutant)
  Species: BirA from E. coli, codon optimized for human and mutated
  Insert size (bp): 771
  Mutation: aa1-63 deleted; Q65P, I87V, R118S, E140K, Q141R, S150G, L151P, V160A, T192A, K194I, M209V, I305V
  Tag / fusion protein: YFP (C terminal on insert); Linker (N terminal on insert); Linker (C terminal on insert)
  Cloning method: Golden Gate
  Sequencing primers: 5′ SP6
Resource information
  A portion of this plasmid was derived from a plasmid made by: Alice Ting's lab at Stanford University (MiniTurbo cloned from V5-miniTurbo-NES_pCDNA3, Addgene catalog #107170).
Terms and licenses: Academic/Nonprofit Terms; Industry Terms: Not Available to Industry
How to cite: pGGD_MiniTurboID-YFP was a gift from Dominique Bergmann (Addgene plasmid # 222434 ; http://n2t.net/addgene:222434 ; RRID:Addgene_222434)
