[The description below was written by a language model from this plasmid's Addgene catalogue record and pLannotate feature annotations shown in this document.]
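Description:
pGGD_MiniTurboID-YFP is a GreenGate (Golden Gate-type) entry module built on a pUC19 backbone, intended to supply a C-terminal tag during modular assembly of plant expression constructs. At 4,308 bp, it is maintained in E. coli as a high-copy plasmid through the ColE1/pUC origin and selected with ampicillin via the bla gene. Remnants of the pUC cloning region (CAP site, lac promoter and operator, lacZα fragment) flank the insert, along with SP6 and T7 phage promoters that mainly serve as sequencing primer sites. As an entry module it carries no plant promoter or terminator of its own; those come from other modules combined in the assembly reaction. The record does not annotate the type IIS recognition sites or overhangs that define the module position.

The payload is a single fusion cassette: miniTurbo, followed by a linker and EYFP, with a further linker upstream to separate the tag from the protein of interest. MiniTurbo is a 771 bp, human-codon-optimised derivative of E. coli BirA lacking the first 63 residues and carrying a set of activity-enhancing point mutations, which gives a fast, promiscuous biotin ligase for proximity labelling. The feature table also detects an SV40 nuclear localisation signal immediately after EYFP, which the catalogue entry does not mention, so users should check whether it lies in frame with the fusion. When assembled downstream of a target coding sequence, the module yields a bait whose neighbours can be biotinylated and identified by mass spectrometry, while YFP reports its localisation. The associated work used this approach for spatially resolved proteomics of the Arabidopsis stomatal lineage.
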