Features (pLannotate 1.2.2; 15 found; start..end, strand, type, name):
     96..200     +  promoter       AmpR promoter: bla
    201..1061    +  CDS            AmpR: β-lactamase; bla; confers resistance to ampicillin, carbenicillin, and related antibiotics
   1232..1820    +  rep_origin     ori: high-copy-number ColE1/pMB1/pBR322/pUC origin of replication
   2003..2095    +  CDS            lacI (fragment): lac repressor; lacI; The lac repressor binds to the lac operator to inhibit transcription in E. coli. This inhibition can be relieved by adding lactose or isopropyl-β-D-thiogalactopyranoside (IPTG).
   2108..2129    +  protein_bind   CAP binding site: CAP binding activates transcription in the presence of cAMP. E. coli catabolite activator protein
   2144..2174    +  promoter       lac promoter: promoter for the E. coli lac operon
   2182..2198    +  protein_bind   lac operator: The lac repressor binds to the lac operator to inhibit transcription in E. coli. This inhibition can be relieved by adding lactose or isopropyl-β-D-thiogalactopyranoside (IPTG). lac repressor encoded by lacI
   2212..2230    +  promoter       SP6 promoter: promoter for bacteriophage SP6 RNA polymerase
   2326..3096    +  CDS            miniTurbo: N-terminally truncated mutant of the E. coli biotin ligase BioID engineered for improved catalytic efficiency (Branon et al., 2018)
   3124..3840    +  CDS            EYFP: EYFP is a basic (constitutively fluorescent) green/yellow fluorescent protein published in 1996, derived from Aequorea victoria. It is reported to be a very rapidly-maturing weak dimer with high acid sensitivity.
   3850..3870    +  CDS            SV40 NLS: nuclear localization signal of SV40 (simian virus 40) large T antigen
   3895..3913    -  promoter       T7 promoter: promoter for bacteriophage T7 RNA polymerase
   3915..4067    +  CDS            lacZα (fragment): LacZα fragment of β-galactosidase; lacZ fragment
   4073..4172    -  misc_feature   bom (fragment): basis of mobility region from pBR322
   4274..1       -  CDS            rop (fragment) (across the origin): Rop protein, which maintains plasmids at low copy number; rop
>Addgene plasmid #222434 | pGGD_MiniTurboID-YFP | addgene full sequence | sequence record 440831 | Addgene NGS Result
GACGAAAGGGCCTCGTGATACGCCTATTTTTATAGGTTAATGTCATGATAATAATGGTTTCTTAGACGTC
AGGTGGCACTTTTCGGGGAAATGTGCGCGGAACCCCTATTTGTTTATTTTTCTAAATACATTCAAATATG
TATCCGCTCATGAGACAATAACCCTGATAAATGCTTCAATAATATTGAAAAAGGAAGAGTATGAGTATTC
AACATTTCCGTGTCGCCCTTATTCCCTTTTTTGCGGCATTTTGCCTTCCTGTTTTTGCTCACCCAGAAAC
GCTGGTGAAAGTAAAAGATGCTGAAGATCAGTTGGGTGCACGAGTGGGTTACATCGAACTGGATCTCAAC
AGCGGTAAGATCCTTGAGAGTTTTCGCCCCGAAGAACGTTTTCCAATGATGAGCACTTTTAAAGTTCTGC
TATGTGGCGCGGTATTATCCCGTATTGACGCCGGGCAAGAGCAACTCGGTCGCCGCATACACTATTCTCA
GAATGACTTGGTTGAGTACTCACCAGTCACAGAAAAGCATCTTACGGATGGCATGACAGTAAGAGAATTA
TGCAGTGCTGCCATAACCATGAGTGATAACACTGCGGCCAACTTACTTCTGACAACGATCGGAGGACCGA
AGGAGCTAACCGCTTTTTTGCACAACATGGGGGATCATGTAACTCGCCTTGATCGTTGGGAACCGGAGCT
GAATGAAGCCATACCAAACGACGAGCGTGACACCACGATGCCTGTAGCAATGGCAACAACGTTGCGCAAA
CTATTAACTGGCGAACTACTTACTCTAGCTTCCCGGCAACAATTAATAGACTGGATGGAGGCGGATAAAG
TTGCAGGACCACTTCTGCGCTCGGCCCTTCCGGCTGGCTGGTTTATTGCTGATAAATCTGGAGCCGGTGA
GCGTGGCTCTCGAGGTATCATTGCAGCACTGGGGCCAGATGGTAAGCCCTCCCGTATCGTAGTTATCTAC
ACGACGGGGAGTCAGGCAACTATGGATGAACGAAATAGACAGATCGCTGAGATAGGTGCCTCACTGATTA
AGCATTGGTAACTGTCAGACCAAGTTTACTCATATATACTTTAGATTGATTTAAAACTTCATTTTTAATT
TAAAAGGATCTAGGTGAAGATCCTTTTTGATAATCTCATGACCAAAATCCCTTAACGTGAGTTTTCGTTC
CACTGAGCGTCAGACCCCGTAGAAAAGATCAAAGGATCTTCTTGAGATCCTTTTTTTCTGCGCGTAATCT
GCTGCTTGCAAACAAAAAAACCACCGCTACCAGCGGTGGTTTGTTTGCCGGATCAAGAGCTACCAACTCT
TTTTCCGAAGGTAACTGGCTTCAGCAGAGCGCAGATACCAAATACTGTTCTTCTAGTGTAGCCGTAGTTA
GGCCACCACTTCAAGAACTCTGTAGCACCGCCTACATACCTCGCTCTGCTAATCCTGTTACCAGTGGCTG
CTGCCAGTGGCGATAAGTCGTGTCTTACCGGGTTGGACTCAAGACGATAGTTACCGGATAAGGCGCAGCG
GTCGGGCTGAACGGGGGGTTCGTGCACACAGCCCAGCTTGGAGCGAACGACCTACACCGAACTGAGATAC
CTACAGCGTGAGCTATGAGAAAGCGCCACGCTTCCCGAAGGGAGAAAGGCGGACAGGTATCCGGTAAGCG
GCAGGGTCGGAACAGGAGAGCGCACGAGGGAGCTTCCAGGGGGAAACGCCTGGTATCTTTATAGTCCTGT
CGGGTTTCGCCACCTCTGACTTGAGCGTCGATTTTTGTGATGCTCGTCAGGGGGGCGGAGCCTATGGAAA
AACGCCAGCAACGCGGCCTTTTTACGGTTCCTGGCCTTTTGCTGGCCTTTTGCTCACATGTTCTTTCCTG
CGTTATCCCCTGATTCTGTGGATAACCGTATTACCGCCTTTGAGTGAGCTGATACCGCTCGCCGCAGCCG
AACGACCGAGCGCAGCGAGTCAGTGAGCGAGGAAGCGGAAGAGCGCCCAATACGCAAACCGCCTCTCCCC
GCGCGTTGGCCGATTCATTAATGCAGCTGGCACGACAGGTTTCCCGACTGGAAAGCGGGCAGTGAGCGCA
ACGCAATTAATGTGAGTTAGCTCACTCATTAGGCACCCCAGGCTTTACACTTTATGCTTCCGGCTCGTAT
GTTGTGTGGAATTGTGAGCGGATAACAATTTCACACGAGCTATTTAGGTGACACTATAGAAGTGAAGCTT
GGTCTCATCAGGTGGAGGCGGTTCAGGAGGTGGCATGGGCAAGCCCATCCCCAACCCCCTGCTGGGCCTG
GACAGCACCGCTAGCATCCCGCTGCTGAACGCTAAACAGATTCTGGGACAGCTGGACGGCGGGAGCGTGG
CAGTCCTGCCTGTGGTCGACTCCACCAATCAGTACCTGCTGGATCGAATCGGCGAGCTGAAGAGTGGGGA
TGCTTGCATTGCAGAATATCAGCAGGCAGGGAGAGGAAGCAGAGGGAGGAAATGGTTCTCTCCTTTTGGA
GCTAACCTGTACCTGAGTATGTTTTGGCGCCTGAAGCGGGGACCAGCAGCAATCGGCCTGGGCCCGGTCA
TCGGAATTGTCATGGCAGAAGCGCTGCGAAAGCTGGGAGCAGACAAGGTGCGAGTCAAATGGCCCAATGA
CCTGTATCTGCAGGATAGAAAGCTGGCAGGCATCCTGGTGGAGCTGGCCGGAATAACAGGCGATGCTGCA
CAGATCGTCATTGGCGCCGGGATTAACGTGGCTATGAGGCGCGTGGAGGAAAGCGTGGTCAATCAGGGCT
GGATCACACTGCAGGAAGCAGGGATTAACCTGGACAGGAATACTCTGGCCGCTATGCTGATCCGAGAGCT
GCGGGCAGCCCTGGAACTGTTCGAGCAGGAAGGCCTGGCTCCATATCTGTCACGGTGGGAGAAGCTGGAT
AACTTCATCAATAGACCCGTGAAGCTGATCATTGGGGACAAAGAGATTTTCGGGATTAGCCGGGGGATTG
ATAAACAGGGAGCCCTGCTGCTGGAACAGGACGGAGTTATCAAACCCTGGATGGGCGGAGAAATCAGTCT
GCGGTCTGCCGAAAAGGGAGGCGGTGGAAGCGGCGGAGGTTCCATGGTGAGCAAGGGCGAGGAGCTGTTC
ACCGGGGTGGTGCCCATCCTGGTCGAGCTGGACGGCGACGTAAACGGCCACAAGTTCAGCGTGTCCGGCG
AGGGCGAGGGCGATGCCACCTACGGCAAGCTGACCCTGAAGTTCATCTGCACCACCGGCAAGCTGCCCGT
GCCCTGGCCCACCCTCGTGACCACCTTCGGCTACGGCCTGCAGTGCTTCGCCCGCTACCCCGACCACATG
AAGCAGCACGACTTCTTCAAGTCCGCCATGCCCGAAGGCTACGTCCAGGAGCGCACCATCTTCTTCAAGG
ACGACGGCAACTACAAGACCCGCGCCGAGGTGAAGTTCGAGGGCGACACCCTGGTGAACCGCATCGAGCT
GAAGGGCATCGACTTCAAGGAGGACGGCAACATCCTGGGGCACAAGCTGGAGTACAACTACAACAGCCAC
AACGTCTATATCATGGCCGACAAGCAGAAGAACGGCATCAAGGTGAACTTCAAGATCCGCCACAACATCG
AGGACGGCAGCGTGCAGCTCGCCGACCACTACCAGCAGAACACCCCCATCGGCGACGGCCCCGTGCTGCT
GCCCGACAACCACTACCTGAGCTACCAGTCCGCCCTGAGCAAAGACCCCAACGAGAAGCGCGATCACATG
GTCCTGCTGGAGTTCGTGACCGCCGCCGGGATCACTCTCGGCATGGACGAGCTGTACAAGGCTTCGGATC
CAAAAAAGAAGAGAAAGGTATAGCTGCTGAGACCGAATTCTCGCCCTATAGTGAGTCGTATTACCTGGCC
GTCGTTTTACAACGTCGTGACTGGGAAAACCCTGGCGTTACCCAACTTAATCGCCTTGCAGCACATCCCC
CTTTCGCCAGCTGGCGTAATAGCGAAGAGGCCCGCACCGATCGCCCTTCCCAACAGTTGCGCAGCCTGAA
TGGCGAATGGCGCCTGATGCGGTATTTTCTCCTTACGCATCTGTGCGGTATTTCACACCGCATATGGTGC
ACTCTCAGTACAATCTGCTCTGATGCCGCATAGTTAAGCCAGCCCCGACACCCGCCAACACCCGCTGACG
CGCCCTGACGGGCTTGTCTGCTCCCGGCATCCGCTTACAGACAAGCTGTGACCGTCTCCGGGAGCTGCAT
GTGTCAGAGGTTTTCACCGTCATCACCGAAACGCGCGA
